Addgene plasmid #139737: pCO604
Purpose: individual component of Fungal Bioluminescent Pathway, MoClo level 0 plasmid, NnH3H
Depositing lab: Daniel Voytas. Depositing organization: University of Minnesota. Publication: Building customizable auto-luminescent luciferase-based reporters in plants. Khakhar A, Starker CG, Chamness JC, Lee N, Stokke S, Wang C, Swanson R, Rizvi F, Imaizumi T, Voytas DF. Elife. 2020 Mar 25;9. pii: 52786. doi: 10.7554/eLife.52786. PubMed 32209230.
Backbone
  Vector backbone: pICH41308
  Vector type: Luciferase ; MoClo Level 0 component
Growth in bacteria
  Bacterial resistance: Spectinomycin, 50 μg/mL
  Growth temperature: 37°C
  Growth strain: DH5alpha
  Copy number: High Copy
Gene/Insert
  Gene/Insert name: H3H
  Species: Neonothopanus nambi
  Promoter: none
  Cloning method: Restriction Enzyme; 5′ cloning site BbsI (destroyed during cloning); 3′ cloning site BbsI (destroyed during cloning)
Resource information
  A portion of this plasmid was derived from a plasmid made by: synthesized
Terms and licenses: Academic/Nonprofit Terms; Industry Terms: Not Available to Industry
How to cite: pCO604 was a gift from Daniel Voytas (Addgene plasmid # 139737 ; http://n2t.net/addgene:139737 ; RRID:Addgene_139737)
