[The description below was written by a language model from this plasmid's Addgene catalogue record and pLannotate feature annotations shown in this document.]
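Description:
pCO604 is a MoClo (Golden Gate modular cloning) level 0 part plasmid built on the pICH41308 backbone. It carries the H3H gene from the bioluminescent fungus Neonothopanus nambi. The insert, recorded as synthesized, was placed between two BbsI sites that were destroyed during cloning, as is typical of Type IIS assembly. No promoter is associated with the insert. The plasmid is therefore not an expression construct but a storage and donor vector for a coding-sequence module that is meant to be combined with promoter and terminator parts in higher-level assemblies.

The 3,519 nt sequence record is only annotated over its bacterial backbone. It shows a high-copy ColE1/pUC-type origin of replication and an aadA gene, which confers spectinomycin/streptomycin resistance and matches the catalogued spectinomycin selection in E. coli. An AmpR (bla) promoter lies upstream of aadA and appears positioned to drive it. Short fragments of an integrase gene and a gentamicin acetyltransferase gene lie between the two and are probably remnants of the integron-derived resistance cassette rather than functional genes. A small lacI fragment is likewise vestigial. The automated annotation did not label the H3H insert itself, which presumably occupies the unannotated region of roughly 1.4 kb at the start of the record.

H3H (hispidin-3-hydroxylase in general descriptions of this pathway) is one enzyme of the fungal bioluminescence pathway. The plasmid is deposited as an individual component of that pathway, for use in assembling customizable auto-luminescent, luciferase-based reporters in plants.
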