Features (pLannotate 1.2.2; 6 found; start..end, strand, type, name):
   1403..1507    +  promoter       AmpR promoter: bla
   1498..1578    -  CDS            int (fragment): INT2_ECOLX - Protein inferred from homology: Swiss-Prot protein existence level 3. Putative integrase believed to be involved in the insertion of antibiotic resistance genes into plasmids and transposons. From Escherichia coli.
   1666..1722    +  CDS            GmR (fragment): gentamycin acetyltransferase; aacC1; confers resistance to gentamycin
   1729..2517    +  CDS            aadA: S3AD_ECOLX - Experimental evidence at protein level: Swiss-Prot protein existence level 1. Mediates bacterial resistance to the antibiotics streptomycin and spectinomycin. From Escherichia coli.
   2691..3279    +  rep_origin     ori: high-copy-number ColE1/pMB1/pBR322/pUC origin of replication
   3462..3511    +  CDS            lacI (fragment): lac repressor; lacI; The lac repressor binds to the lac operator to inhibit transcription in E. coli. This inhibition can be relieved by adding lactose or isopropyl-β-D-thiogalactopyranoside (IPTG).
>Addgene plasmid #139737 | pCO604 | addgene full sequence | sequence record 292656 | Addgene NGS Result
GGTCTCAAATGGCATCCTTTGAAAATTCACTCAGTGTCTTAATAGTTGGGGCTGGCTTAGGTGGTTTGGC
CGCTGCTATAGCACTGCGAAGGCAAGGACATGTAGTCAAGATATACGATAGTTCTTCATTCAAGGCCGAA
TTGGGAGCAGGATTAGCTGTACCACCCAATACTCTCCGTTCCCTGCAACAACTGGGCTGTAATACAGAAA
ACCTGAACGGAGTAGACAACCTCTGCTTTACGGCCATGGGATACGACGGGAGTGTAGGTATGATGAATAA
TATGACCGACTACCGTGAGGCATACGGCACTTCCTGGATAATGGTACATCGAGTGGATCTCCACAACGAG
CTGATGCGAGTCGCCTTGGATCCGGGCGGGTTAGGGCCTCCTGCCACTCTTCACCTTAACCATCGTGTTA
CGTTCTGCGATGTGGATGCCTGTACAGTCACGTTTACGAACGGGACGACACAGTCTGCTGACTTGATTGT
CGGAGCTGATGGTATTAGGTCTACGATTCGAAGATTCGTTCTGGAGGAGGACGTGACTGTTCCAGCTAGC
GGAATTGTCGGCTTTCGATGGTTGGTCCAGGCCGATGCTCTCGACCCATATCCCGAACTGGATTGGATTG
TCAAAAAACCACCCTTGGGAGCCAGGTTGATTTCTACTCCACAGAACCCGCAGAGTGGCGTAGGACTGGC
CGATAGACGAACGATCATTATTTACGCATGCAGAGGTGGGACCATGGTTAATGTATTAGCCGTACACGAC
GACGAAAGAGATCAAAACACTGCTGATTGGTCCGTTCCCGCATCAAAGGATGATTTATTCAGAGTGTTTC
ACGATTACCATCCAAGATTCCGACGACTCTTAGAGTTAGCACAGGACATTAATTTATGGCAGATGAGGGT
GGTCCCGGTCTTGAAAAAATGGGTGAACAAGAGGGTATGCTTGCTGGGTGATGCCGCCCATGCTTCACTG
CCCACACTTGGACAAGGCTTCGGGATGGGGTTGGAGGATGCAGTCGCTTTGGGCACGTTGTTGCCTAAGG
GAACGACCGCATCACAGATCGAGACAAGGCTGGCCGTTTACGAACAGCTGCGAAAGGATCGAGCTGAGTT
TGTCGCCGCAGAGAGCTATGAGGAGCAATATGTCCCAGAGATGAGAGGGCTGTACCTTAGGTCCAAAGAA
TTGAGAGACAGAGTGATGGGTTATGATATTAAGGTAGAGTCAGAGAAGGTTTTGGAAACACTGTTGCGAT
CATCCAACTCAGCTTGAGCTTTGAGACCACGAAGTGGCTCTTCAGTGGACGAAAGGGCCTCGTGATACGC
CTATTTTTATAGGTTAATGTCATGATAATAATGGTTTCTTAGACGTCAGGTGGCACTTTTCGGGGAAATG
TGCGCGGAACCCCTATTTGTTTATTTTTCTAAATACATTCAAATATGTATCCGCTCATGAGACAATAACC
CTGATAAATGCTTCAATAATATTGAAAAAGGAAGAGTATGCGCTCACGCAACTGGTCCAGAACCTTGACC
GAACGCAGCGGTGGTAACGGCGCAGTGGCGGTTTTCATGGCTTGTTATGACTGTTTTTTTTTGGGGTACA
GTCTATGCCTCGGGCATCCAAGCAGCAAGCGCGTTACGCCGTGGGTCGATGTTTGATGTTATGGAGCAGC
AACGATGTTACGCAGCAGGGCAGTCGCCCTAAAACAAAGTTAAACATCATGAGGGAAGCGGTGATCGCCG
AAGTATCGACTCAACTATCAGAGGTAGTTGGCGTCATCGAGCGCCATCTCGAACCGACGTTGCTGGCCGT
ACATTTGTACGGCTCCGCAGTGGATGGCGGCCTGAAGCCACACAGCGATATTGATTTGCTGGTTACGGTG
ACCGTAAGGCTTGATGAAACAACGCGGCGAGCTTTGATCAACGACCTTTTGGAAACTTCGGCTTCCCCTG
GAGAGAGCGAGATTCTCCGCGCTGTAGAAGTCACCATTGTTGTGCACGACGACATCATTCCGTGGCGTTA
TCCAGCTAAGCGCGAACTGCAATTTGGAGAATGGCAGCGCAATGACATTCTTGCAGGTATCTTCGAGCCA
GCCACGATCGACATTGATCTGGCTATCTTGCTGACAAAAGCAAGAGAACATAGCGTTGCCTTGGTAGGTC
CAGCGGCGGAGGAACTCTTTGATCCGGTTCCTGAACAGGATCTATTTGAGGCGCTAAATGAAACCTTAAC
GCTATGGAACTCGCCGCCCGACTGGGCTGGCGATGAGCGAAATGTAGTGCTTACGTTGTCCCGCATTTGG
TACAGCGCAGTAACCGGCAAAATCGCGCCGAAGGATGTCGCTGCCGACTGGGCAATGGAGCGCCTGCCGG
CCCAGTATCAGCCCGTCATACTTGAAGCTAGACAGGCTTATCTTGGACAAGAAGAAGATCGCTTGGCCTC
GCGCGCAGATCAGTTGGAAGAATTTGTCCATTACGTAAAAGGCGAGATCACCAAGGTAGTCGGCAAATAA
CTGTCAGACCAAGTTTACTCATATATACTTTAGATTGATTTAAAACTTCATTTTTAATTTAAAAGGATCT
AGGTGAAGATCCTTTTTGATAATCTCATGACCAAAATCCCTTAACGTGAGTTTTCGTTCCACTGAGCGTC
AGACCCCGTAGAAAAGATCAAAGGATCTTCTTGAGATCCTTTTTTTCTGCGCGTAATCTGCTGCTTGCAA
ACAAAAAAACCACCGCTACCAGCGGTGGTTTGTTTGCCGGATCAAGAGCTACCAACTCTTTTTCCGAAGG
TAACTGGCTTCAGCAGAGCGCAGATACCAAATACTGTTCTTCTAGTGTAGCCGTAGTTAGGCCACCACTT
CAAGAACTCTGTAGCACCGCCTACATACCTCGCTCTGCTAATCCTGTTACCAGTGGCTGCTGCCAGTGGC
GATAAGTCGTGTCTTACCGGGTTGGACTCAAGACGATAGTTACCGGATAAGGCGCAGCGGTCGGGCTGAA
CGGGGGGTTCGTGCACACAGCCCAGCTTGGAGCGAACGACCTACACCGAACTGAGATACCTACAGCGTGA
GCTATGAGAAAGCGCCACGCTTCCCGAAGGGAGAAAGGCGGACAGGTATCCGGTAAGCGGCAGGGTCGGA
ACAGGAGAGCGCACGAGGGAGCTTCCAGGGGGAAACGCCTGGTATCTTTATAGTCCTGTCGGGTTTCGCC
ACCTCTGACTTGAGCGTCGATTTTTGTGATGCTCGTCAGGGGGGCGGAGCCTATGGAAAAACGCCAGCAA
CGCGGCCTTTTTACGGTTCCTGGCCTTTTGCTGGCCTTTTGCTCACATGTTCTTTCCTGCGTTATCCCCT
GATTCTGTGGATAACCGTATTACCGCCTTTGAGTGAGCTGATACCGCTCGCCGCAGCCGAACGACCGAGC
GCAGCGAGTCAGTGAGCGAGGAAGCGGAAGAGCGCCCAATACGCAAACCGCCTCTCCCCGCGCGTTGGCC
GATTCATTAATCACTCTGT
